LOCUS       Exported 2991 bp ds-DNA linear SYN 11-JUN-2021
DEFINITION  Encodes RVD positions 13-15 in TALEN assembly.
ACCESSION   .
VERSION     .
KEYWORDS    pFusB3-12
SOURCE      synthetic DNA construct
  ORGANISM  synthetic DNA construct
REFERENCE   1 (bases 1 to 2991)
  AUTHORS   Ma AC, McNulty MS, Tanya PL, Jarryd CM, Martinez-Galvez G, Argue DP,
            Lee HB, Urban MD, Bullard CE, Blackburn PR, Man TK, Clark KJ, Ekker
            SC
  TITLE     FusX: A rapid one-step TALE assembly system for genome science.
  JOURNAL   Hum Gene Ther. 2016 Feb 8.
  PUBMED    26854857
REFERENCE   2 (bases 1 to 2991)
  AUTHORS   .
  TITLE     Direct Submission
  JOURNAL   Exported Jun 11, 2021 from SnapGene Server 1.1.58
            http://www.snapgene.com
FEATURES             Location/Qualifiers
     source          1..2991
                     /organism="synthetic DNA construct"
                     /mol_type="other DNA"
     CDS             complement(3..341)
                     /codon_start=1
                     /gene="lacZ fragment"
                     /product="LacZ-alpha fragment of beta-galactosidase"
                     /label=lacZ-alpha
                     /translation="MTMITPSAQLTLTKGNKSWRTSRGGPVPNSPYSESYYARSLAVVL
                     QRRDWENPGVTQLNRLAAHPPFASWRNSEEARTDRPSQQLRSLNGEWDAPCSGAGLDSH
                     HLVRGQAMR"
     primer_bind     206..222
                     /label=M13 fwd
                     /note="common sequencing primer, one of multiple similar
                     variants"
     primer_bind     232..251
                     /label=T7
                     /note="T7 promoter, forward primer"
     promoter        232..250
                     /label=T7 promoter
                     /note="promoter for bacteriophage T7 RNA polymerase"
     primer_bind     complement(298..318)
                     /label=T3
                     /note="T3 promoter, forward primer"
     promoter        complement(298..316)
                     /label=T3 promoter
                     /note="promoter for bacteriophage T3 RNA polymerase"
     primer_bind     complement(337..353)
                     /label=M13 rev
                     /note="common sequencing primer, one of multiple similar
                     variants"
     primer_bind     complement(337..353)
                     /label=M13 Reverse
                     /note="In lacZ gene. Also called M13-rev"
     primer_bind     complement(350..372)
                     /label=M13/pUC Reverse
                     /note="In lacZ gene"
     protein_bind    361..377
                     /label=lac operator
                     /bound_moiety="lac repressor encoded by lacI"
                     /note="The lac repressor binds to the lac operator to
                     inhibit transcription in E. coli. This inhibition can be
                     relieved by adding lactose or
                     isopropyl-beta-D-thiogalactopyranoside (IPTG)."
     promoter        complement(385..415)
                     /label=lac promoter
                     /note="promoter for the E. coli lac operon"
     protein_bind    430..451
                     /label=CAP binding site
                     /bound_moiety="E. coli catabolite activator protein"
                     /note="CAP binding activates transcription in the presence
                     of cAMP."
     CDS             898..1689
                     /codon_start=1
                     /gene="aadA"
                     /product="aminoglycoside adenylyltransferase (Murphy,
                     1985)"
                     /label=SmR
                     /note="confers resistance to spectinomycin and
                     streptomycin"
                     /translation="MREAVIAEVSTQLSEVVGVIERHLEPTLLAVHLYGSAVDGGLKPH
                     SDIDLLVTVTVRLDETTRRALINDLLETSASPGESEILRAVEVTIVVHDDIIPWRYPAK
                     RELQFGEWQRNDILAGIFEPATIDIDLAILLTKAREHSVALVGPAAEELFDPVPEQDLF
                     EALNETLTLWNSPPDWAGDERNVVLTLSRIWYSAVTGKIAPKDVAADWAMERLPAQYQP
                     VILEARQAYLGQEEDRLASRADQLEEFVHYVKGEITKVVGK"
     rep_origin      1782..2370
                     /direction=RIGHT
                     /label=ori
                     /note="high-copy-number ColE1/pMB1/pBR322/pUC origin of
                     replication"
     primer_bind     2271..2290
                     /label=pBR322ori-F
                     /note="pBR322 origin, forward primer"
     primer_bind     2524..2541
                     /label=L4440
                     /note="L4440 vector, forward primer"
     terminator      2700..2727
                     /label=rrnB T2 terminator
                     /note="transcription terminator T2 from the E. coli rrnB
                     gene"
     terminator      2819..2905
                     /gene="Escherichia coli rrnB"
                     /label=rrnB T1 terminator
                     /note="transcription terminator T1 from the E. coli rrnB
                     gene"
     primer_bind     2969..2985
                     /label=M13 fwd
                     /note="common sequencing primer, one of multiple similar
                     variants"
ORIGIN
        1 cgtctcatgg cctgaccccg gaccaagtgg tggctatcga gaccggcgcc gctacagggc
       61 gcgtcccatt cgccattcag gctgcgcaac tgttgggaag ggcgatcggt gcgggcctct
      121 tcgctattac gccagctggc gaaaggggga tgtgctgcaa ggcgattaag ttgggtaacg
      181 ccagggtttt cccagtcacg acgttgtaaa acgacggcca gtgagcgcgc gtaatacgac
      241 tcactatagg gcgaattggg taccgggccc cccctcgagg tcctccagct tttgttccct
      301 ttagtgaggg ttaattgcgc gcttggcgta atcatggtca tagctgtttc ctgtgtgaaa
      361 ttgttatccg ctcacaattc cacacaacat acgagccgga agcataaagt gtaaagcctg
      421 gggtgcctaa tgagtgagct aactcacatt aattgcgttg cgctcactgc ccgctttcca
      481 ccggtggtct cgccaggacc atggcctgac cccggaccaa gtggtggcta tcgagacgtc
      541 tagaccagcc aggacagaaa tgcctcgact tcgctgctac ccaaggttgc cgggtgacgc
      601 acaccgtgga aacggatgaa ggcacgaacc cagtggacat aagcctgttc ggttcgtaag
      661 ctgtaatgca agtagcgtat gcgctcacgc aactggtcca gaaccttgac cgaacgcagc
      721 ggtggtaacg gcgcagtggc ggttttcatg gcttgttatg actgtttttt tggggtacag
      781 tctatgcctc gggcatccaa gcagcaagcg cgttacgccg tgggtcgatg tttgatgtta
      841 tggagcagca acgatgttac gcagcagggc agtcgcccta aaacaaagtt aaacattatg
      901 agggaagcgg tgatcgccga agtatcgact caactatcag aggtagttgg cgtcatcgag
      961 cgccatctcg aaccgacgtt gctggccgta catttgtacg gctccgcagt ggatggcggc
     1021 ctgaagccac acagtgatat tgatttgctg gttacggtga ccgtaaggct tgatgaaaca
     1081 acgcggcgag ctttgatcaa cgaccttttg gaaacttcgg cttcccctgg agagagcgag
     1141 attctccgcg ctgtagaagt caccattgtt gtgcacgacg acatcattcc gtggcgttat
     1201 ccagctaagc gcgaactgca atttggagaa tggcagcgca atgacattct tgcaggtatc
     1261 ttcgagccag ccacgatcga cattgatctg gctatcttgc tgacaaaagc aagagaacat
     1321 agcgttgcct tggtaggtcc agcggcggag gaactctttg atccggttcc tgaacaggat
     1381 ctatttgagg cgctaaatga aaccttaacg ctatggaact cgccgcccga ctgggctggc
     1441 gatgagcgaa atgtagtgct tacgttgtcc cgcatttggt acagcgcagt aaccggcaaa
     1501 atcgcgccga aggatgtcgc tgccgactgg gcaatggagc gcctgccggc ccagtatcag
     1561 cccgtcatac ttgaagctag acaggcttat cttggacaag aagaagatcg cttggcctcg
     1621 cgcgcagatc agttggaaga atttgtccac tacgtgaaag gcgagatcac caaggtagtc
     1681 ggcaaataac cctcgagcca cccatgacca aaatccctta acgtgagtta cgcgtcgttc
     1741 cactgagcgt cagaccccgt agaaaagatc aaaggatctt cttgagatcc tttttttctg
     1801 cgcgtaatct gctgcttgca aacaaaaaaa ccaccgctac cagcggtggt ttgtttgccg
     1861 gatcaagagc taccaactct ttttccgaag gtaactggct tcagcagagc gcagatacca
     1921 aatactgtcc ttctagtgta gccgtagtta ggccaccact tcaagaactc tgtagcaccg
     1981 cctacatacc tcgctctgct aatcctgtta ccagtggctg ctgccagtgg cgataagtcg
     2041 tgtcttaccg ggttggactc aagacgatag ttaccggata aggcgcagcg gtcgggctga
     2101 acggggggtt cgtgcacaca gcccagcttg gagcgaacga cctacaccga actgagatac
     2161 ctacagcgtg agcattgaga aagcgccacg cttcccgaag ggagaaaggc ggacaggtat
     2221 ccggtaagcg gcagggtcgg aacaggagag cgcacgaggg agcttccagg gggaaacgcc
     2281 tggtatcttt atagtcctgt cgggtttcgc cacctctgac ttgagcgtcg atttttgtga
     2341 tgctcgtcag gggggcggag cctatggaaa aacgccagca acgcggcctt tttacggttc
     2401 ctggcctttt gctggccttt tgctcacatg ttctttcctg cgttatcccc tgattctgtg
     2461 gataaccgta ttaccgcctt tgagtgagct gataccgctc gccgcagccg aacgaccgag
     2521 cgcagcgagt cagtgagcga ggaagcggaa gagcgcccaa tacgcaaacc gcctctcccc
     2581 gcgcgttggc cgattcatta atgcagctgg cacgacaggt ttcccgactg gaaagcgggc
     2641 agtgagcgca acgcaattaa tacgcgtacc gctagccagg aagagtttgt agaaacgcaa
     2701 aaaggccatc cgtcaggatg gccttctgct tagtttgatg cctggcagtt tatggcgggc
     2761 gtcctgcccg ccaccctccg ggccgttgct tcacaacgtt caaatccgct cccggcggat
     2821 ttgtcctact caggagagcg ttcaccgaca aacaacagat aaaacgaaag gcccagtctt
     2881 ccgactgagc ctttcgtttt atttgatgcc tggcagttcc ctactctcgc gttaacgcta
     2941 gcatggatgt tttcccagtc acgacgttgt aaaacgacgg ccagtcttaa g
//
