>Addgene plasmid #63497 | pFusB3-12 | depositor partial sequence | sequence record 105512 | pFUSB3_AGT
AGTCTTAAGCGTCTCATGGCCTGACCCCGGACCAAGTGGTGGCTATCGCCAGCAACATTGGCGGCAAGCA
AGCGCTCGAAACGGTGCAGCGGCTGTTGCCGGTGCTGTGCCAGGACCATGGCCTGACCCCGGACCAAGTG
GTGGCTATCGCCAGCAACAATGGCGGCAAGCAAGCGCTCGAAACGGTGCAGCGGCTGTTGCCGGTGCTGT
GCCAGGACCATGGCCTGACCCCGGACCAAGTGGTGGCTATCGCCAGCAACGGTGGCGGCAAGCAAGCGCT
CGAAACGGTGCAGCGGCTGTTGCCGGTGCTGTGCCAGGACCATGGCCTGACCCCGGACCAAGTGGTGGCT
ATCGAGACGTC
