>Addgene plasmid #63497 | pFusB3-12 | addgene partial sequence | sequence record 116322 | pCR8_R1 5'-cgaaccgaacaggcttatgt-3'
GGTGTGCGTCACCCGGCAACCTTGGGTAGCAGCGAAGTCGAGGCATTTCTGTCCTGGCTGGTCTAGACGT
CTCGATAGCCACCACTTGGTCCGGGGTCAGGCCATGGTCCTGGCACAGCACCGGCAACAGCCGCTGCACC
GTTTCGAGCGCTTGCTTGCCGCCACCGTTGCTGGCGATAGCCACCACTTGGTCCGGGGTCAGGCCATGGT
CCTGGCACAGCACCGGCAACAGCCGCTGCACCGTTTCGAGCGCTTGCTTGCCGCCATTGTTGCTGGCGAT
AGCCACCACTTGGTCCGGGGTCAGGCCATGGTCCTGGCACAGCACCGGCAACAGCCGCTGCACCGTTTCG
AGCGCTTGCTTGCCGCCAATGTTGCTGGCGATAGCCACCACTTGGTCCGGGGTCAGGCCATGAGACGCTT
AAGACTGGCCGTCGTTTTACAACGTCGTGACTGGGAAAACATCCATGCTAGCGTTAACGCGAGAGTAGGG
AACTGCCAGGCATCAAATAAAACGAAAGGCTCAGTCGGAAGACTGGGCCTTTCGTTTTATCTGTTGTTTG
TCGGTGAACGCTCTCCTGAGTAGGACAAATCCGCCGGGAGCGGATTTGAACGTTGTGAAGCAACGGCCCG
GAGGGTGGCGGGCAGGACGCCCGCCATAAACTGCCAGGCATCAAACTAAGCAGAAGGCCATCCTGACGGA
TGGCCTTTTTGCGTTTCTACAAACTCTTCCTGGCTAGCGGTACGCGTATTAATTGCGTTGCGCTCACTGC
CCGCTTTCCA
