[The description below was written by a language model from this plasmid's Addgene catalogue record and the feature table of its GenBank file.]
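Description:
pFusB3-12 is a bacterial library plasmid from the FusX system, a one-step method for assembling TALE repeat arrays used in TALENs and related genome-targeting proteins. It is built on the FusB3 backbone, listed as 2991 bp without insert. The plasmid is maintained in E. coli at high copy through a ColE1/pUC-type origin and is selected with spectinomycin via the aadA (SmR) aminoglycoside adenylyltransferase gene, which also confers streptomycin resistance.

The payload is a synthetic trimer of TALE repeats carrying the repeat-variable diresidues NI, NN and NG. This corresponds to recognition of the bases A, G and T, as reflected in the alternative name B3_AGT. The trimer supplies RVD positions 13 to 15 of the final array. It was cloned through BsaI sites that were destroyed in the process, which is typical of Golden Gate-style construction with type IIS enzymes. In this kind of system, pre-made trimer modules for each position are combined in a defined order into a receiving TALEN or TALE vector. The record does not describe how the module is released from this plasmid or which destination vectors are used.

The accompanying feature table covers only part of the plasmid. At 2991 bp it matches the stated size of the backbone alone, and it annotates no TALE repeat sequence. It appears to show the vector rather than the insert-bearing clone. The table lists a lacZ-alpha fragment with its lac promoter, operator and CAP binding site, a region of the kind commonly used for blue/white screening. It also lists T7 and T3 promoters, M13 primer sites and the rrnB T1 and T2 transcription terminators. No eukaryotic expression elements are recorded, consistent with its role as an assembly intermediate rather than an expression construct.
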