Addgene plasmid #63497: pFusB3-12
Purpose: Encodes RVD positions 13-15 in TALEN assembly
Depositing lab: Stephen Ekker. Depositing organization: Mayo Foundation for Medical Education and Research. Publication: FusX: A rapid one-step TALE assembly system for genome science. Ma AC, McNulty MS, Tanya PL, Jarryd CM, Martinez-Galvez G, Argue DP, Lee HB, Urban MD, Bullard CE, Blackburn PR, Man TK, Clark KJ, Ekker SC. Hum Gene Ther. 2016 Jun;27(6):451-63. doi: 10.1089/hum.2015.172 PubMed 26854857.
Backbone
  Vector backbone: FusB3
  Backbone size w/o insert (bp): 2991
  Vector type: TALEN
Growth in bacteria
  Bacterial resistance: Spectinomycin, 50 μg/mL
  Growth temperature: 37°C
  Growth strain: DH5alpha
  Copy number: High Copy
Gene/Insert
  Gene/Insert name: NI NN NG (alt name: B3_AGT)
  Species: Synthetic
  Mutation: none
  Cloning method: Restriction Enzyme; 5′ cloning site BsaI (destroyed during cloning); 3′ cloning site BsaI (destroyed during cloning)
  Sequencing primers: 5′ pCR8_F1; 3′ pCR8_R1
Terms and licenses: Academic/Nonprofit Terms; Industry Terms: Not Available to Industry
How to cite: pFusB3-12 was a gift from Stephen Ekker (Addgene plasmid # 63497 ; http://n2t.net/addgene:63497 ; RRID:Addgene_63497)
